Addgene plasmid #80555: Rab38c cds in pGem-T Easy
Purpose: Can be used for in situ hybridisation or other purposes
Depositing lab: Rob Parton. Depositing organization: University of Queensland, Institute for Molecular Bioscience. Publication: A plasmid library of full-length zebrafish rab proteins for in vivo cell biology. Hall TE, Martel N, Lo HP, Xiong Z, Parton RG. Cell Logist. 2017 Mar 1;7(1):e1301151. doi: 10.1080/21592799.2017.1301151. eCollection 2017. PubMed 28396820.
Backbone
  Vector backbone: pGemT easy
  Backbone manufacturer: Promega
Growth in bacteria
  Bacterial resistance: Ampicillin, 100 μg/mL
  Growth temperature: 37°C
  Growth strain: DH5alpha
  Copy number: High Copy
Gene/Insert
  Gene/Insert name: rab38c
  Species: D. rerio (zebrafish)
  Entrez Gene: rab38c (a.k.a. si:ch73-173m3.3)
Terms and licenses: Academic/Nonprofit Terms; Industry Terms: Not Available to Industry
How to cite: Rab38c cds in pGem-T Easy was a gift from Rob Parton (Addgene plasmid # 80555 ; http://n2t.net/addgene:80555 ; RRID:Addgene_80555)
