[The description below was written by a language model from this plasmid's Addgene catalogue record and pLannotate feature annotations shown in this document.]
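Description:
Rab38c cds in pGem-T Easy is a small bacterial cloning plasmid (about 3.7 kb) carrying the coding sequence of zebrafish (Danio rerio) rab38c in the Promega pGEM-T Easy TA-cloning backbone. It belongs to a library of full-length zebrafish rab clones. The plasmid is maintained in E. coli at high copy through a ColE1/pUC-type origin and selected with ampicillin via the β-lactamase gene and its own promoter. An f1 phage origin is also present, which in principle allows production of single-stranded DNA.

The insert sits in the multiple cloning site, interrupting the lacZα region. The site is flanked by the lac promoter, operator and CAP site used for blue/white screening, and remnants of lacZα and lacI are annotated on either side. The annotation software recognised the roughly 640 bp insert by its similarity to human RAB38, a small GTPase linked to melanosome biogenesis and trafficking, which is consistent with the catalogued zebrafish paralogue. A short adjacent hit to a hornet peptide is most likely a spurious match rather than a designed element.

Opposing T7 and SP6 bacteriophage promoters bracket the insert. The coding sequence lies on the reverse strand, in the same orientation as the SP6 promoter. By the annotated orientations, SP6 transcription should therefore give sense RNA, while T7 transcription should give the antisense strand used as a hybridisation probe. There is no eukaryotic promoter, tag or reporter, so the construct is not an expression vector. It serves as a template for in vitro transcription of riboprobes for in situ hybridisation, its stated use, and as a source clone for subcloning the rab38c coding sequence.
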