Features (pLannotate 1.2.2; 14 found; start..end, strand, type, name):
    224..381     -  CDS            lacZα (fragment): LacZα fragment of β-galactosidase; lacZ fragment
    384..402     +  promoter       T7 promoter: promoter for bacteriophage T7 RNA polymerase
    465..1103    -  CDS            RAB38: RAB38_HUMAN - Experimental evidence at protein level: Swiss-Prot protein existence level 1. May be involved in melanosomal transport and docking. Involved in the proper sorting of TYRP1. Involved in peripheral melanosomal distribution of TYRP1 in melanocytes; the function, which probably is implicating vesicle-trafficking, includes cooperation with ANKRD27 and VAMP7 (By similarity). Plays a role in the maturation of phagosomes that engulf pathogens, such as S.aureus and M.tuberculosis (PubMed:21255211). Plays an important role in the control of melanin production and melanosome biogenesis (Pub
   1110..1172    -  CDS            VESPI_VESMG (fragment): Experimental evidence at protein level: Swiss-Prot protein existence level 1. Shows contractile activity on isolated ileum smooth muscle. From Vespa magnifica (Hornet).
   1184..1202    -  promoter       SP6 promoter: promoter for bacteriophage SP6 RNA polymerase
   1244..1260    -  protein_bind   lac operator: The lac repressor binds to the lac operator to inhibit transcription in E. coli. This inhibition can be relieved by adding lactose or isopropyl-β-D-thiogalactopyranoside (IPTG). lac repressor encoded by lacI
   1268..1298    -  promoter       lac promoter: promoter for the E. coli lac operon
   1313..1334    -  protein_bind   CAP binding site: CAP binding activates transcription in the presence of cAMP. E. coli catabolite activator protein
   1347..1439    -  CDS            lacI (fragment): lac repressor; lacI; The lac repressor binds to the lac operator to inhibit transcription in E. coli. This inhibition can be relieved by adding lactose or isopropyl-β-D-thiogalactopyranoside (IPTG).
   1622..2210    -  rep_origin     ori: high-copy-number ColE1/pMB1/pBR322/pUC origin of replication
   2381..3241    -  CDS            AmpR: β-lactamase; bla; confers resistance to ampicillin, carbenicillin, and related antibiotics
   3242..3346    -  promoter       AmpR promoter: bla
   3373..3423    +  misc_feature   bom (fragment): basis of mobility region from pBR322
   3451..220     -  rep_origin     f1 ori (across the origin) (sequence partly withheld): f1 bacteriophage origin of replication; arrow indicates direction of (+) strand synthesis
>Addgene plasmid #80555 | Rab38c cds in pGem-T Easy | addgene full sequence | sequence record 176730 | Addgene NGS Result
CCCT
[91 nt withheld, positions 5-95]
G
[124 nt withheld, positions 97-220]
CCATTCGCCATTCAGGCTGCGCAACTGTTGGGAAGGGCGATCGGTGCGGGCCTCTTCGCTATTACGCCAG
CTGGCGAAAGGGGGATGTGCTGCAAGGCGATTAAGTTGGGTAACGCCAGGGTTTTCCCAGTCACGACGTT
GTAAAACGACGGCCAGTGAATTGTAATACGACTCACTATAGGGCGAATTGGGCCCGACGTCGCATGCTCC
CGGCCGCCATGGCGGCCGCGGGAATTCGATTTCATGACTTGGAACACGTCATGCATCTGGATCGAACCCG
CTCTTTGGTGTTGTTGTTGTACCCGGGCAGGGCCACCACATCTGGGTCTGTGTTGTTGACGATGTTTTCC
TCGTGGGCCAAAATGTGATCCACCAGACATTTTGCTGCCGCCTCAATGTTTGAGTTCTCCTTTGCAGAGG
TCTCAAACCAGCCCACAAATCCATTCTCTTTGCAGAAGGTATCAAGCTTTGGGATCTGGGAACACAGGCC
TTCGCGTGATTGGTCAGATTTGTTGGCTAGAAGGACAGCTGGGACAGGCTTGCCGTTATTGAGGGAGACT
TTCAAGTCGAGGTCGTCTTTCCATTTCAGCACTGCGTCAAACGTGGAGGATCGGGTCACGTCAAACACTA
TGAGGGCTCCCACGGCCTCCCGATAGTAAACCCGCGTCATGTTCCCATAGCGCTCCTGTCCTGCTATGTC
CCATAACTGAAGCCGGACCACCGTCTGACTGTCCCAGTGAAGCACTTTCAGAGCAAAATCCACTCCTATA
GTCGCGCGATAGTGTTGAGAGAATATCTGATGAACGTATCGTTTGATTATTGACGTTTTTCCAACTCCGA
GGTCTCCGATGACCAGAACTTTGAACAGATGCTCTTTCTGCATAATCACTAGTGAATTCGCGGCCGCCTG
CAGGTCGACCATATGGGAGAGCTCCCAACGCGTTGGATGCATAGCTTGAGTATTCTATAGTGTCACCTAA
ATAGCTTGGCGTAATCATGGTCATAGCTGTTTCCTGTGTGAAATTGTTATCCGCTCACAATTCCACACAA
CATACGAGCCGGAAGCATAAAGTGTAAAGCCTGGGGTGCCTAATGAGTGAGCTAACTCACATTAATTGCG
TTGCGCTCACTGCCCGCTTTCCAGTCGGGAAACCTGTCGTGCCAGCTGCATTAATGAATCGGCCAACGCG
CGGGGAGAGGCGGTTTGCGTATTGGGCGCTCTTCCGCTTCCTCGCTCACTGACTCGCTGCGCTCGGTCGT
TCGGCTGCGGCGAGCGGTATCAGCTCACTCAAAGGCGGTAATACGGTTATCCACAGAATCAGGGGATAAC
GCAGGAAAGAACATGTGAGCAAAAGGCCAGCAAAAGGCCAGGAACCGTAAAAAGGCCGCGTTGCTGGCGT
TTTTCCATAGGCTCCGCCCCCCTGACGAGCATCACAAAAATCGACGCTCAAGTCAGAGGTGGCGAAACCC
GACAGGACTATAAAGATACCAGGCGTTTCCCCCTGGAAGCTCCCTCGTGCGCTCTCCTGTTCCGACCCTG
CCGCTTACCGGATACCTGTCCGCCTTTCTCCCTTCGGGAAGCGTGGCGCTTTCTCATAGCTCACGCTGTA
GGTATCTCAGTTCGGTGTAGGTCGTTCGCTCCAAGCTGGGCTGTGTGCACGAACCCCCCGTTCAGCCCGA
CCGCTGCGCCTTATCCGGTAACTATCGTCTTGAGTCCAACCCGGTAAGACACGACTTATCGCCACTGGCA
GCAGCCACTGGTAACAGGATTAGCAGAGCGAGGTATGTAGGCGGTGCTACAGAGTTCTTGAAGTGGTGGC
CTAACTACGGCTACACTAGAAGAACAGTATTTGGTATCTGCGCTCTGCTGAAGCCAGTTACCTTCGGAAA
AAGAGTTGGTAGCTCTTGATCCGGCAAACAAACCACCGCTGGTAGCGGTGGTTTTTTTGTTTGCAAGCAG
CAGATTACGCGCAGAAAAAAAGGATCTCAAGAAGATCCTTTGATCTTTTCTACGGGGTCTGACGCTCAGT
GGAACGAAAACTCACGTTAAGGGATTTTGGTCATGAGATTATCAAAAAGGATCTTCACCTAGATCCTTTT
AAATTAAAAATGAAGTTTTAAATCAATCTAAAGTATATATGAGTAAACTTGGTCTGACAGTTACCAATGC
TTAATCAGTGAGGCACCTATCTCAGCGATCTGTCTATTTCGTTCATCCATAGTTGCCTGACTCCCCGTCG
TGTAGATAACTACGATACGGGAGGGCTTACCATCTGGCCCCAGTGCTGCAATGATACCGCGAGACCCACG
CTCACCGGCTCCAGATTTATCAGCAATAAACCAGCCAGCCGGAAGGGCCGAGCGCAGAAGTGGTCCTGCA
ACTTTATCCGCCTCCATCCAGTCTATTAATTGTTGCCGGGAAGCTAGAGTAAGTAGTTCGCCAGTTAATA
GTTTGCGCAACGTTGTTGCCATTGCTACAGGCATCGTGGTGTCACGCTCGTCGTTTGGTATGGCTTCATT
CAGCTCCGGTTCCCAACGATCAAGGCGAGTTACATGATCCCCCATGTTGTGCAAAAAAGCGGTTAGCTCC
TTCGGTCCTCCGATCGTTGTCAGAAGTAAGTTGGCCGCAGTGTTATCACTCATGGTTATGGCAGCACTGC
ATAATTCTCTTACTGTCATGCCATCCGTAAGATGCTTTTCTGTGACTGGTGAGTACTCAACCAAGTCATT
CTGAGAATAGTGTATGCGGCGACCGAGTTGCTCTTGCCCGGCGTCAATACGGGATAATACCGCGCCACAT
AGCAGAACTTTAAAAGTGCTCATCATTGGAAAACGTTCTTCGGGGCGAAAACTCTCAAGGATCTTACCGC
TGTTGAGATCCAGTTCGATGTAACCCACTCGTGCACCCAACTGATCTTCAGCATCTTTTACTTTCACCAG
CGTTTCTGGGTGAGCAAAAACAGGAAGGCAAAATGCCGCAAAAAAGGGAATAAGGGCGACACGGAAATGT
TGAATACTCATACTCTTCCTTTTTCAATATTATTGAAGCATTTATCAGGGTTATTGTCTCATGAGCGGAT
ACATATTTGAATGTATTTAGAAAAATAAACAAATAGGGGTTCCGCGCACATTTCCCCGAAAAGTGCCACC
TGATGCGGTGTGAAATACCGCACAGATGCGTAAGGAGAAAATACCGCATCAGGAAATTGTAAGCGTTAAT
ATTTTGTTAAAATTCGCGTTAAATTTTTGTTAAATCAGCTCATTTTTTAACCAATAGGCCGAAATCGGCA
AAATCCCTTATAAATCAAAAGAATAGACCGAGATAGGGT
[37 nt withheld, positions 3550-3586]
AAAGAACGTGGACTCCAACGTCAAAGG
[46 nt withheld, positions 3614-3659]
